Addgene plasmid #197101: pCDF-Az
Purpose: To express the azidophenylalanine-specific variant of Methanocaldococcus jannaschii TyrRS and its cognate amber suppressor tRNA and allow UAG codon to be translated into azidophenylalanine
Depositing lab: Kensaku Sakamoto. Depositing organization: RIKEN Center for Biosystems Dynamics Research, Kobe. Publication: Incorporation of a Doubly Functionalized Synthetic Amino Acid into Proteins for Creating Chemical and Light-Induced Conjugates. Yamaguchi A, Matsuda T, Ohtake K, Yanagisawa T, Yokoyama S, Fujiwara Y, Watanabe T, Hohsaka T, Sakamoto K. Bioconjug Chem. 2016 Jan 20;27(1):198-206. doi: 10.1021/acs.bioconjchem.5b00602. Epub 2015 Dec 16. PubMed 26625213.
Backbone
  Vector backbone: pCDF-1b
  Backbone manufacturer: Novagen/Sigma Aldrich
  Total vector size (bp): 3000
  Vector type: Bacterial Expression
Growth in bacteria
  Bacterial resistance: Kanamycin, 50 μg/mL
  Growth temperature: 37°C
  Growth strain: DH5alpha
  Copy number: Low Copy
Gene/Insert
  Gene/Insert name: TyrRS variant, amber suppressor tRNA, kanamycin resistance gene
  Species: Methanocaldococcus jannaschii (TyrRS, tRNA), Bacteriai (Kanamycin)
  Mutation: Thr32, Asn107, Pro158, Leu159, Gln162, Arg286 (TyrRS)
  Cloning method: TOPO Cloning
  Sequencing primers: 5′ Unknown
Terms and licenses: Academic/Nonprofit Terms; Industry Terms: Not Available to Industry
How to cite: pCDF-Az was a gift from Kensaku Sakamoto (Addgene plasmid # 197101 ; http://n2t.net/addgene:197101 ; RRID:Addgene_197101)
