[The description below was written by a language model from this plasmid's Addgene catalogue record and pLannotate feature annotations shown in this document.]
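Description:
pCDF-Az is a low-copy bacterial expression plasmid built on the pCDF-1b backbone. It supplies *E. coli* with an orthogonal translation pair for site-specific incorporation of the non-canonical amino acid azidophenylalanine. It replicates from the CloDF13 (CDF) origin, which is compatible with other common plasmid origins, so it can be maintained alongside a second plasmid encoding the target protein. Selection is by kanamycin through an aph(3')-Ia gene that the record lists as part of the insert; a neighbouring Tn903 transposase fragment suggests this cassette derives from that transposon.

The functional payload is a *Methanocaldococcus jannaschii* tyrosyl-tRNA synthetase (tyrS) variant and its cognate amber suppressor tRNA. The synthetase carries the listed residues Thr32, Asn107, Pro158, Leu159, Gln162 and Arg286 and is described as azidophenylalanine-specific. It charges the suppressor tRNA with the azido amino acid, so that an in-frame UAG codon in a co-expressed gene is read as azidophenylalanine rather than as a stop.

In the feature table the synthetase and tRNA lie on the reverse strand, the tRNA is followed by a terminator fragment, and both are flanked by short tetracycline-resistance gene remnants that probably come from an earlier source vector. No promoter is annotated for either the synthetase or the tRNA, so what drives them is not stated. The backbone's T7 promoter, lac operator, T7 gene 10 ribosome binding site and lacI with its promoter are still present, but on the opposite strand from the synthetase and tRNA.

The catalogue gives a vector size of 3000 bp, whereas the sequenced record is 5,108 nt; the smaller figure may refer to the backbone alone. The associated publication concerns incorporating functionalized synthetic amino acids into proteins to create chemical and light-induced conjugates.
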