Features (pLannotate 1.2.2; 15 found; start..end, strand, type, name):
      3..27      +  protein_bind   lac operator: The lac repressor binds to the lac operator to inhibit transcription in E. coli. This inhibition can be relieved by adding lactose or isopropyl-β-D-thiogalactopyranoside (IPTG). lac repressor encoded by lacI
     42..64      +  RBS            RBS: efficient ribosome binding site from bacteriophage T7 gene 10 (Olins and Rangwala, 1989)
    184..318     -  CDS            TRA2_ECOLX (fragment): Protein predicted: Swiss-Prot protein existence level 4. Required for transposition of transposon Tn903. From Escherichia coli.
    503..1318    +  CDS            KanR: aminoglycoside phosphotransferase; aph(3')-Ia; confers resistance to kanamycin in bacteria or G418 (Geneticin®) in eukaryotes
   1360..1391    +  terminator     bacterial terminator (fragment): putative bacterial transcription terminator
   1459..2197    -  rep_origin     CloDF13 ori: Plasmids containing the CloDF13 (CDF) origin of replication can be propagated in E. coli cells that contain additional plasmids with compatible origins.
   2294..2358    -  CDS            TcR (fragment): tetracycline efflux protein; tet; confers resistance to tetracycline
   2405..2434    -  terminator     bacterial terminator (fragment): putative bacterial transcription terminator
   2461..2533    -  ncRNA          tRNA: Accession: RF00005 - tRNA
   2651..2772    -  CDS            TcR (fragment): tetracycline efflux protein; tet; confers resistance to tetracycline
   2780..3697    -  CDS            tyrS: SYY_METJA - Experimental evidence at protein level: Swiss-Prot protein existence level 1. Catalyzes the attachment of tyrosine to tRNA(Tyr) in a two- step reaction: tyrosine is first activated by ATP to form Tyr-AMP and then transferred to the acceptor end of tRNA(Tyr). From Methanocaldococcus jannaschii (strain ATCC 43067 / DSM 2661 / JAL-1 / JCM 10045 / NBRC 100440) (Methanococcus jannaschii).
   3886..4968    -  CDS            lacI: lac repressor; lacI; The lac repressor binds to the lac operator to inhibit transcription in E. coli. This inhibition can be relieved by adding lactose or isopropyl-β-D-thiogalactopyranoside (IPTG).
   4969..5046    -  promoter       lacI promoter: lacI
   5054..5089    -  CDS            TcR (fragment): tetracycline efflux protein; tet; confers resistance to tetracycline
   5092..2       +  promoter       T7 promoter (across the origin): promoter for bacteriophage T7 RNA polymerase
>Addgene plasmid #197101 | pCDF-Az | addgene full sequence | sequence record 390718 | Addgene NGS Result
GGGGAATTGTGAGCGGATAACAATTCCCCTGTAGAAATAATTTTGTTTAACTTTAATAAGGAGATATACC
ATGGCACATCACCACCACCATCACGTGGGTACCGGTTCGAATGATGACGACGACAAGAGTCCGGATCCCA
ATTGGGAGCTCGTGTACACGGCGCGCCTGCAGGTCGACAAGCTTCCTCGTGAAGAAGGTGTTGCTGACTC
ATACCAGGCCTGAATCGCCCCATCATCCAGCCAGAAAGTGAGGGAGCCACGGTTGATGAGAGCTTTGTTG
TAGGTGGACCAGTTGGTGATTTTGAACTTTTGCTTTGCCACGGAACGGTCTGCGTTGTCGGGAAGATGCG
TGATCTGATCCTTCAACTCAGCAAAAGTTCGATTTATTCAACAAAGCCACGTTGTGTCTCAAAATCTCTG
ATGTTACATTGCACAAGATAAAAATATATCATCATGAACAATAAAACTGTCTGCTTACATAAACAGTAAT
ACAAGGGGTGTTATGAGCCATATTCAACGGGAAACGTCTTGCTCGAAGCCGCGATTAAATTCCAACATGG
ATGCTGATTTATATGGGTATAAATGGGCTCGTGATAATGTCGGGCAATCAGGTGCGACAATCTATCGATT
GTATGGGAAGCCCGATGCGCCAGAGTTGTTTCTGAAACATGGCAAAGGTAGCGTTGCCAATGATGTTACA
GATGAGATGGTCAGACTAAACTGGCTGACGGAATTTATGCCTCTTCCGACCATCAAGCATTTTATCCGTA
CTCCTGATGATGCATGGTTACTCACCACTGCGATCCCCGGGAAAACAGCATTCCAGGTATTAGAAGAATA
TCCTGATTCAGGTGAAAATATTGTTGATGCGCTGGCAGTGTTCCTGCGCCGGTTGCATTCGATTCCTGTT
TGTAATTGTCCTTTTAACAGCGATCGCGTATTTCGTCTCGCTCAGGCGCAATCACGAATGAATAACGGTT
TGGTTGATGCGAGTGATTTTGATGACGAGCGTAATGGCTGGCCTGTTGAACAAGTCTGGAAAGAAATGCA
TAAGCTCTTGCCATTCTCACCGGATTCAGTCGTCACTCATGGTGATTTCTCACTTGATAACCTTATTTTT
GACGAGGGGAAATTAATAGGTTGTATTGATGTTGGACGAGTCGGAATCGCAGACCGATACCAGGATCTTG
CCATCCTATGGAACTGCCTCGGTGAGTTTTCTCCTTCATTACAGAAACGGCTTTTTCAAAAATATGGTAT
TGATAATCCTGATATGAATAAATTGCAGTTTCATTTGATGCTCGATGAGTTTTTCTAATCAGAATTGGTT
AATTGGTTGTAACACTTTGGAAATTTTTGATCCTTAGCGAAAGCTAAGGATTTTTTTTATCGCGACGCGA
GGCTGGATGGCCTGCTAGCTCACTCGGTCGCTACGCTCCGGGCGTGAGACTGCGGCGGGCGCTGCGGACA
CATACAAAGTTACCCACAGATTCCGTGGATAAGCAGGGGACTAACATGTGAGGCAAAACAGCAGGGCCGC
GCCGGTGGCGTTTTTCCATAGGCTCCGCCCTCCTGCCAGAGTTCACATAAACAGACGCTTTTCCGGTGCA
TCTGTGGGAGCCGTGAGGCTCAACCATGAATCTGACAGTACGGGCGAAACCCGACAGGACTTAAAGATCC
CCACCGTTTCCGGCGGGTCGCTCCCTCTTGCGCTCTCCTGTTCCGACCCTGCCGTTTACCGGATACCTGT
TCCGCCTTTCTCCCTTACGGGAAGTGTGGCGCTTTCTCATAGCTCACACACTGGTATCTCGGCTCGGTGT
AGGTCGTTCGCTCCAAGCTGGGCTGTAAGCAAGAACTCCCCGTTCAGCCCGACTGCTGCGCCTTATCCGG
TAACTGTTCACTTGAGTCCAACCCGGAAAAGCACGGTAAAACGCCACTGGCAGCAGCCATTGGTAACTGG
GAGTTCGCAGAGGATTTGTTTAGCTAAACACGCGGTTGCTCTTGAAGTGTGCGCCAAAGTCCGGCTACAC
TGGAAGGACAGATTTGGTTGCTGTGCTCTGCGAAAGCCAGTTACCACGGTTAAGCAGTTCCCCAACTGAC
TTAACCTTCGATCAAACCACCTCCCCAGGTGGTTTTTTCGTTTACAGGGCAAAAGATTACGCGCAGAAAA
AAAGGATCTCAAGAAGATCCTTTGATCTTTTCTACTGAACCGCTCTAGATTTCAGTGCAATTTATCTCTT
CAAATGTAGCACCTGAAGTCAGCCCCATACGATATAAGTTGTAATTCTCATGTTAGTCATGCCCCGCGCC
CACCGGAAGGAGCTGACTGGGTTGAAGGCTCTCAAGGGCATCGGTCGAGATCCCGGTGCCTAATGAGTGA
AGGCTCTCAAGGGCATCGGTCGACTAAAAAAAATCCTTAGCTTTCGCTAAGGATCAAAAATTTCCAATCT
GTGATAAATGGTCCCGCCTACGGGATTTGAACCCGTGCCATGCGGATTTAGAGTCCGCCGTTCTGCCCTC
TGAACTAAGGCGGGAATGCGTCTGATGGCAGCGTTACAAGTATTACACAAAGTTTTTTATGTTGAGAATA
TTTTTTTGATGGGGCGCCACTTATTTTTGATCGTTCGCTCAAAGAAGCGGCGCCGCATGCCTCATGAGCC
CGAAGTGGCGAGCCCGATCTTCCCCATCGGTGATGTCGGCGATATAGGCGCCAGCAACCGCACCTGTGGC
GCCGGTGATGCCGGCCACGATGCGTCCGGCGTAGAGGATCCAGATCTTATAATCTCTTTCTAATTGGCTC
TAAAATCTTTATAAGTTCTTCAGCTACAGCATTTTTTAAACGCATTGGATGCAATTCCTTATTTTTAAAT
AAACTCTCTAACTCCTCATAGCTATTAACTGTCAAATCTCCACCAAATTTTTCTGGCCTTTTTATGGTTA
AAGGATATTCAAGGAAGTATTTAGCTATCTCCATTATTGGATTTCCTTCAACAACTCCAGCTGGGCAGTA
TGCTTTCTTTATCTTAGCCCTAATCTCTTCTGGAGAGTCATCAACAGCTATAAAATTCCCTTTTGAAGAA
CTCATCTTTCCTTCTCCATCCAAACCCGTTAAGACAGGGTTGTGAATACAAACAACCTTTTTTGGTAAAA
GCTCCCTTGCTAACATGTGTATTTTTCTCTGCTCCATCCCTCCAACTGCAACATCAACGCCTTGATAATG
TAGAGGATTAACCTGCATTATTGGATAGATAACTTCAGCAACCTTTGGATTTTCATCCTCTCTTGCTATA
AGTTCCATACTCCTTCTTGCTCTTTTTAAGGTAGTTTTTAAAGCCAATCTATAGACATTCAGTGTATAAT
CCTTATCAAGCTGGAAATTACTTCCATAAACATATTTTGCCTTTAACCCCATTGCTTCAAAAACTTTTTT
GTTATAATCTCCTATTTTTCTAATCTCATCCAACTCTCCTTTCTGGTTTAAATAGGCGTGTAAATCAGCC
AACAATATAATTATATCAAATCCAGCATTTTGTAAATCAATCATCTTTTTTATTTGGAGATAATGCCCTA
AATGTATTTTACCACTTGGTTCAAAACCTATGGTAGCAGATTTTTCATCTTTTTTTAAAACCTCTCTTAA
CTCTTCCTCGCTGATAATTTCAGATGTGTTTCTCTTTATCATTTCAAATTCGTCCATATGAATCTCCAAG
TATATAACGACTGCACCTTTGCCGGTACACGACTTTTCGCCAGATGCGAAAGAGACATAGAATAAAGTGC
CAGAATCAGGAGTACCAGCGATTAAAGCAAGATTTTTGCATCTTTTCAGGGTGCAAGACGATCAATCTTC
CACGCATCAGCTAACTTACATTAATTGCGTTGCGCTCACTGCCCGCTTTCCAGTCGGGAAACCTGTCGTG
CCAGCTGCATTAATGAATCGGCCAACGCGCGGGGAGAGGCGGTTTGCGTATTGGGCGCCAGGGTGGTTTT
TCTTTTCACCAGTGAGACGGGCAACAGCTGATTGCCCTTCACCGCCTGGCCCTGAGAGAGTTGCAGCAAG
CGGTCCACGCTGGTTTGCCCCAGCAGGCGAAAATCCTGTTTGATGGTGGTTAACGGCGGGATATAACATG
AGCTGTCTTCGGTATCGTCGTATCCCACTACCGAGATGTCCGCACCAACGCGCAGCCCGGACTCGGTAAT
GGCGCGCATTGCGCCCAGCGCCATCTGATCGTTGGCAACCAGCATCGCAGTGGGAACGATGCCCTCATTC
AGCATTTGCATGGTTTGTTGAAAACCGGACATGGCACTCCAGTCGCCTTCCCGTTCCGCTATCGGCTGAA
TTTGATTGCGAGTGAGATATTTATGCCAGCCAGCCAGACGCAGACGCGCCGAGACAGAACTTAATGGGCC
CGCTAACAGCGCGATTTGCTGGTGACCCAATGCGACCAGATGCTCCACGCCCAGTCGCGTACCGTCTTCA
TGGGAGAAAATAATACTGTTGATGGGTGTCTGGTCAGAGACATCAAGAAATAACGCCGGAACATTAGTGC
AGGCAGCTTCCACAGCAATGGCATCCTGGTCATCCAGCGGATAGTTAATGATCAGCCCACTGACGCGTTG
CGCGAGAAGATTGTGCACCGCCGCTTTACAGGCTTCGACGCCGCTTCGTTCTACCATCGACACCACCACG
CTGGCACCCAGTTGATCGGCGCGAGATTTAATCGCCGCGACAATTTGCGACGGCGCGTGCAGGGCCAGAC
TGGAGGTGGCAACGCCAATCAGCAACGACTGTTTGCCCGCCAGTTGTTGTGCCACGCGGTTGGGAATGTA
ATTCAGCTCCGCCATCGCCGCTTCCACTTTTTCCCGCGTTTTCGCAGAAACGTGGCTGGCCTGGTTCACC
ACGCGGGAAACGGTCTGATAAGAGACACCGGCATACTCTGCGACATCGTATAACGTTACTGGTTTCACAT
TCACCACCCTGAATTGACTCTCTTCCGGGCGCTATCATGCCATACCGCGAAAGGTTTTGCGCCATTCGAT
GGTGTCCGGGATCTCGACGCTCTCCCTTATGCGACTCCTGCATTAGGAAATTAATACGACTCACTATA
